Addgene plasmid #73074: pcDNA3.1_hE2F7mg_2ntmut
Purpose: human E2F7 minigene (exons 11,12,13/introns cassette) with mutated snord27 binding site
Depositing lab: Stefan Stamm. Depositing organization: University of Kentucky. Publication: Dual function of C/D box small nucleolar RNAs in rRNA modification and alternative pre-mRNA splicing. Falaleeva M, Pages A, Matuszek Z, Hidmi S, Agranat-Tamir L, Korotkov K, Nevo Y, Eyras E, Sperling R, Stamm S. Proc Natl Acad Sci U S A. 2016 Mar 22;113(12):E1625-34. doi: 10.1073/pnas.1519292113. Epub 2016 Mar 8. PubMed 26957605.
Backbone
  Vector backbone: pcDNA3.1V5hisTOPO
  Total vector size (bp): 9701
  Vector type: Mammalian Expression
  Selectable markers: Neomycin (select with G418)
Growth in bacteria
  Bacterial resistance: Ampicillin, 100 μg/mL
  Growth temperature: 37°C
  Growth strain: DH5alpha
  Copy number: Unknown
Gene/Insert
  Gene/Insert name: E2F7
  Species: H. sapiens (human)
  Insert size (bp): 4178
  Mutation: partial gene, exons 11,12,13 spaced by introns, 2nt mutation in SNORD27 binding site
  Entrez Gene: E2F7
  Cloning method: TOPO Cloning
  Sequencing primers: 5′ AAACCCTCAGATTCCACAG; 3′ ACATCCGGGACTCTCAG
Terms and licenses: Academic/Nonprofit Terms; Industry Terms: Not Available to Industry
How to cite: pcDNA3.1_hE2F7mg_2ntmut was a gift from Stefan Stamm (Addgene plasmid # 73074 ; http://n2t.net/addgene:73074 ; RRID:Addgene_73074)
