[The description below was written by a language model from this plasmid's Addgene catalogue record.]
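Description:
pcDNA3.1_hE2F7mg_2ntmut is a mammalian expression plasmid of about 9.7 kb, built on the pcDNA3.1 V5-His TOPO backbone, that carries a splicing reporter minigene derived from human E2F7. It is propagated in E. coli under ampicillin selection, and the backbone provides a neomycin resistance marker so that transfected mammalian cells can be selected with G418. The record does not list the promoter or other backbone elements. Vectors of the pcDNA3.1 family generally drive inserts from the CMV immediate-early promoter, and the V5-His version supplies optional C-terminal V5 and polyhistidine tags, but no feature table is available to confirm these parts or to show whether the tags are in frame with the insert.

The roughly 4.2 kb insert, introduced by TOPO cloning, is a partial genomic fragment of E2F7 containing exons 11, 12 and 13 together with the introns between them. When transcribed in cells, it yields a pre-mRNA that must be spliced, so inclusion or skipping of the internal exon can be read out from the resulting transcripts. This version carries a two-nucleotide mutation in the site bound by SNORD27, a C/D box small nucleolar RNA. The change is intended to disrupt base pairing between the snoRNA and the E2F7 pre-mRNA. The construct therefore appears to serve as a binding-site mutant for comparison with an unmutated minigene, testing whether SNORD27 regulates alternative splicing of E2F7 through direct RNA-RNA interaction. This fits the associated work on the dual roles of C/D box snoRNAs in rRNA modification and pre-mRNA splicing.
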