>Addgene plasmid #73074 | pcDNA3.1_hE2F7mg_2ntmut | depositor partial sequence | sequence record 134223 | pcDNA3.1_hE2F7mg_2ntmut sequence 998 bps
CTGTGGGCCNGTCCTCAGGTCAGCTGCCGTCTTTCAGTGTCCCTTGCATGGTCTTACCATCTCCACCTCT
GGGCCCTTTTCCTGTTCTCTATTCTCCTGCAATGCCGGGCCCGGTTTCTTCTACTCTTGGTGCTCTCCCA
AACACAGGACCTGTGAATTTCAGCTTGCCTGGCCTTGGATCAATAGCCCAGCTTCTCGTCGGCCCCACAG
CTGTGGTTAATCCAAAGTCGTCCACACTCCCTTCTGCAGACCCTCAGCTTCAGAGTCAGCCCTCACTAAA
CCTAAGTCCAGTGATGTCAAGGTCACACAGTGTCGTCCAACAACCTGAGTCCCCCGTTTACGTGGGACAT
CGCTAGCCAGTCTCAGTAGTAAACATACATCAGGTGAGGCCTCGTACGGAAGTTTCCTGAAGACACTGTC
ACTCTGGGAAGGGGTATGCCTGTGTTTAGCTTTCATTTTAGCCACATGACTGCCGGACAGAGGCACTAGG
TCAGGCTCCACCTGGCTTCCGTTGTAGACCTAGAGTTATCTGCTCCTTTTATAAAGCACTGAGACATGAG
GTGAGAGATCCTGTGCTTTAAAGACAAAAATGTATGTTTTTAGTTGTCATTCTGTTTCTTATAATTAGAG
GGACCTGTTTTAGGCATAGTTCGGGGGGATTTTTGAGGAATGCTAAATATTTTTATTATTTTGGTGATCT
TCAAGCTTTTATTTCACTAGGTCAATAAAAGAAGCTACCCTAAATTTTAATTATACAGCTATAAAAACAA
TCAAAGGAAACAGAAGTCTTGATAGTAACTCAGAGATTCTTAGCCTGTCAGTCATTTCTTAAGATGTGAT
GTTTAGAGACTGTGTGTGTGTATAATGTCTGNATGTATATACATCTATAATACATAGATGTATATACATC
TATACATACGCAGAAAACATNCNAATATACACAAAGATANNTTATCAATATAAGTTAATGAGTCTATANT
TGTCCCCNACCTCCATTN
