>Addgene plasmid #73074 | pcDNA3.1_hE2F7mg_2ntmut | addgene partial sequence | sequence record 137676 | CMV-F 5'-CGCAAATGGGCGGTAGGCGTG-3'
CAGAGCTCTCTGGCTACTAGAGAACCCACTGCTTACTGGCTTATCGAAATTAATACGACTCACTATAGGG
AGACCCAAGCTGGCTAGTTAAGCTTGGTACCGAGCTCGGATCCACTAGTCCAGTGTGGTGGAATTGCCCT
TAAACCCTCAGATTCCACAGACCTTGCCTCTCCCAAGACTATGGGTAACAGGGCATCTATACCCCTCAAA
GACATTCATGTGAATGGCCAACTCCCTGCTGCAGAAGAGATTTCAGGAAAGGCAACAGCAAACTCTCTTG
TTTCTTCTGAGTGGGGAAATCCTTCAAGAAATACAGATGTTGAAAAGCCTTCAAAAGAAAATGAAAGCAC
CAAAGAGCCTTCTTTGCTACAATATCTTTGTGTGCAGTCTCCTGCAGGTAAGGGATGTCATCATGTCTTA
GAGTCCCTTGCGGCAGTCAGATCAAGAATTGGATTTTTAAATTTTTGTCTGTGTCACCTGACCCAAAGTG
GCTTATTGATGTGCCTGAGTCATTTTACTCTTAGCCCCTTTGTTTTCTCCATCTATAAATGAAGGGAGAA
GCTGCTTCTACTTTCACCAACTTCAGGAGTAATGGGAAAATAATTGAGGCAGGTGATTCAAAAAAAATAC
ATTAAACATTATTTGGTGAAAAAGCACGGTAATTCAGCTGAATCTAGCATTGGTTTAGTATAATAGTGTG
AACCTGTTGGCCATTGCATGCAGCTAGTGTTTTGAGGTCTTGAACATCTAGAGGTACTGAGTATATAGAA
TTGTGGCCAAGTGCCAGGTCTGGAGTAAGAGGGCTTGACATTTAAAACCACTTATTATCTGCGTGAACTT
AAGTATTCTTCATCCTCATTGGTTAAACAGCAGTAATAATAGCACCTGCTTCATATGG
