>Addgene plasmid #73074 | pcDNA3.1_hE2F7mg_2ntmut | addgene partial sequence | sequence record 137679 | BGH-rev 5'-TAGAAGGCACAGTCGAGG-3'
GTGATGGTGATGATGACCGGTACGCGTAGAATCGAGACCGAGGAGAGGGTTAGGGATAGGCTTACCTTCG
AACCGCGGGCCCTCTAGACTCGAGCGGCCGCCACTGTGCTGGATATCTGCAGAATTGCCCTTACATCCGG
GACTCTCAGGGCGTTTGATCCCACCCCCACCTGGCAAAGCGGCAGGTTAGTCAGCGCCGCCGCTGGGGAT
TTCTAGTCTCCTCTGGGCCGAGCTGGTGTTTCGTGACTGGTTCCTTTCTCTTCTCTTCAGGACAGGGTCT
CCAAGGCTGCCGGGTGTCTTGAAAAACGTCTCACGATGTGTGCGTTGGATGCTCTTGGGGGTCACTGGAA
CTGGTGACTGAAAAAAGAAAAAAGAAAAAACAGAAGTGAAGTCATATTGTTTCTGATCTCTGAGTAGAAA
GGCAGCCCTTTCTTGACCTGTGTGTTAGGATCCCAAGGCAGGCGTTCCTTCTTCTTTGCTTTCTTATCAC
ACTTACCCCGTTTGTCTCCCCTGCTTACCACAACTGAAAATTAAATTCATATTTGTTGTTTTGGGTGCAG
AAAGGCAGTCTACCAAAGAGGTATCTTTGGTATCTGGAGCCAGGGACTGGGCTCTGCCACTGTGGACAAG
TTACTTAAGCAACCTGTCCCTCAGTTTCTTCCTCCATCCAACGGCGATGGTAAAATTACTGACTTCACAA
GGTTGTAGGAATTAAATAAGATAATTGTAAAGCACTTTAGAGCATGTGAGGCCAACATGGTTTGTGTGTT
GGCTCTTTCTCTTTACTTGCTAATATTTATCCCCTAATGTTAAATGTTAAATATTTATTCCCTTAATGTG
CCATAAAATGG
